Addgene plasmid #132010: pDONR221_SLC20A1
Purpose: Gateway entry clone with codon-optimized ORF sequence for subcloning into custom expression vectors
Depositing lab: RESOLUTE Consortium & Giulio Superti-Furga. Depositing organization: CeMM Research Center for Molecular Medicine. Publication: The RESOLUTE consortium: unlocking SLC transporters for drug discovery. Superti-Furga G, Lackner D, Wiedmer T, Ingles-Prieto A, Barbosa B, Girardi E, Goldmann U, Gurtl B, Klavins K, Klimek C, Lindinger S, Lineiro-Retes E, Muller AC, Onstein S, Redinger G, Reil D, Sedlyarov V, Wolf G, Crawford M, Everley R, ... Steppan CM. Nat Rev Drug Discov. 2020 Jul;19(7):429-430. doi: 10.1038/d41573-020-00056-6. PubMed 32265506.
Backbone
  Vector backbone: pDONR221
  Backbone manufacturer: Thermo Fisher Scientific
  Backbone size w/o insert (bp): 2550
  Vector type: Mammalian Expression
Growth in bacteria
  Bacterial resistance: Kanamycin, 50 μg/mL
  Growth temperature: 37°C
  Growth strain: Stbl3
  Copy number: High Copy
Gene/Insert
  Gene/Insert name: SLC20A1 (alt name: PiT-1, Glvr-1, GLVR1)
  Species: H. sapiens (human)
  Insert size (bp): 2037
  Entrez Gene: SLC20A1 (a.k.a. GLVR1, Glvr-1, PIT1, PiT-1)
  Cloning method: Gateway Cloning
  Sequencing primers: 5′ M13-fwd; 3′ M13-rev
Terms and licenses: Academic/Nonprofit Terms; Industry Terms
Depositor comments: For more information on the full Resolute plasmid collection, please see www.addgene.org/depositor-collections/re-solute/. Please provide your feedback on this plasmid to the RESOLUTE consortium by filling out their RESOLUTE repository feedback form: https://forms.office.com/Pages/ResponsePage.aspx?id=0e05yklzmkS7rjFGQL4N7z4feCLQvEJAmVcOCM_u885UN1JJRko0Ukg4TVQwNTZLOUxPQVJWT1NHUCQlQCN0PWcu
How to cite: pDONR221_SLC20A1 was a gift from RESOLUTE Consortium & Giulio Superti-Furga (Addgene plasmid # 132010 ; http://n2t.net/addgene:132010 ; RRID:Addgene_132010)
