[The description below was written by a language model from this plasmid's Addgene catalogue record and pLannotate feature annotations shown in this document.]
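Description:
pDONR221_SLC20A1 is a Gateway entry clone built on the pDONR221 backbone, carrying a codon-optimized open reading frame for human SLC20A1 (also known as PiT-1 or GLVR1). The catalogue lists the vector type as mammalian expression, but the plasmid has no eukaryotic promoter in its annotated features. It serves as a shuttle for moving the ORF into expression vectors rather than as an expression construct itself. It is maintained in E. coli through a high-copy ColE1/pUC-type origin of replication and selected with kanamycin via an aminoglycoside phosphotransferase (KanR) gene. The full sequenced plasmid is 4,587 nt.

The 2,037 bp SLC20A1 coding sequence sits in the forward orientation between attL1 and attL2 sites. These are the recombination sites recognised in the Gateway LR reaction, which transfers the ORF directionally into any attR-containing destination vector that supplies the desired promoter, tags or viral elements. Upstream of attL1, rrnB T1 and T2 terminators insulate the insert from read-through transcription originating in the backbone. A T7 promoter lies just beyond attL2, pointing back toward the insert. Short lacI and lacZα fragments are backbone remnants with no functional role, and M13 forward and reverse primer sites flank the cassette for sequence verification.

The feature annotation notes that the SLC20A1 protein may act as a retroviral receptor, conferring susceptibility to gibbon ape leukemia virus and related viruses. The plasmid belongs to a consortium-wide collection of solute carrier (SLC) transporter clones assembled for transporter research and drug discovery. Its stated purpose is subcloning the ORF into custom expression vectors.
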