Features (pLannotate 1.2.2; 10 found; start..end, strand, type, name):
    121..213     +  CDS            lacI (fragment): lac repressor; lacI; The lac repressor binds to the lac operator to inhibit transcription in E. coli. This inhibition can be relieved by adding lactose or isopropyl-β-D-thiogalactopyranoside (IPTG).
    268..295     -  terminator     rrnB T2 terminator: transcription terminator T2 from the E. coli rrnB gene
    427..470     +  terminator     rrnB T1 terminator: Escherichia coli rrnB; transcription terminator T1 from the E. coli rrnB gene
    517..553     -  CDS            lacZα (fragment): LacZα fragment of β-galactosidase; lacZ fragment
    569..668     +  protein_bind   attL1: mutant version of attL; recombination site for the Gateway® LR reaction LR Clonase™
    674..2710    +  CDS            SLC20A1: S20A1_HUMAN - Also known as GLVR1, PIT1. Experimental evidence at protein level: Swiss-Prot protein existence level 1. (Microbial infection) May function as a retroviral receptor as it confers human cells susceptibility to infection to Gibbon Ape Leukemia Virus (GaLV), Simian sarcoma-associated virus (SSAV) and Feline leukemia virus subgroup B (FeLV-B) as well as 10A1 murine leukemia virus (10A1 MLV). From Homo sapiens (Human).
   2712..2811    -  protein_bind   attL2: mutant version of attL; recombination site for the Gateway® LR reaction LR Clonase™
   2829..2847    -  promoter       T7 promoter: promoter for bacteriophage T7 RNA polymerase
   2981..3790    +  CDS            KanR: aminoglycoside phosphotransferase; aph(3')-Ia; confers resistance to kanamycin in bacteria or G418 (Geneticin®) in eukaryotes
   3937..4525    +  rep_origin     ori: high-copy-number ColE1/pMB1/pBR322/pUC origin of replication
>Addgene plasmid #132010 | pDONR221_SLC20A1 | addgene full sequence | sequence record 260960 | Addgene NGS Result
CTTTCCTGCGTTATCCCCTGATTCTGTGGATAACCGTATTACCGCCTTTGAGTGAGCTGATACCGCTCGC
CGCAGCCGAACGACCGAGCGCAGCGAGTCAGTGAGCGAGGAAGCGGAAGAGCGCCCAATACGCAAACCGC
CTCTCCCCGCGCGTTGGCCGATTCATTAATGCAGCTGGCACGACAGGTTTCCCGACTGGAAAGCGGGCAG
TGAGCGCAACGCAATTAATACGCGTACCGCTAGCCAGGAAGAGTTTGTAGAAACGCAAAAAGGCCATCCG
TCAGGATGGCCTTCTGCTTAGTTTGATGCCTGGCAGTTTATGGCGGGCGTCCTGCCCGCCACCCTCCGGG
CCGTTGCTTCACAACGTTCAAATCCGCTCCCGGCGGATTTGTCCTACTCAGGAGAGCGTTCACCGACAAA
CAACAGATAAAACGAAAGGCCCAGTCTTCCGACTGAGCCTTTCGTTTTATTTGATGCCTGGCAGTTCCCT
ACTCTCGCGTTAACGCTAGCATGGATGTTTTCCCAGTCACGACGTTGTAAAACGACGGCCAGTCTTAAGC
TCGGGCCCCAAATAATGATTTTATTTTGACTGATAGTGACCTGTTCGTTGCAACACATTGATGAGCAATG
CTTTTTTATAATGCCAACTTTGTACAAAAAAGCAGGCTCCACCATGGCCACCCTGATCACATCTACCACA
GCAGCAACCGCAGCAAGCGGACCACTGGTGGACTACCTGTGGATGCTGATCCTGGGCTTCATCATCGCCT
TTGTGCTGGCCTTCAGCGTGGGCGCCAACGATGTGGCCAATAGCTTCGGCACCGCAGTGGGATCCGGAGT
GGTGACACTGAAGCAGGCCTGCATCCTGGCCTCTATCTTTGAGACCGTGGGAAGCGTGCTGCTGGGAGCA
AAGGTGTCCGAGACAATCCGGAAGGGCCTGATCGACGTGGAGATGTATAACTCTACACAGGGACTGCTGA
TGGCAGGAAGCGTGTCCGCCATGTTCGGATCCGCCGTGTGGCAGCTGGTGGCATCCTTTCTGAAGCTGCC
TATCTCTGGCACCCACTGTATCGTGGGCGCCACAATCGGCTTCTCTCTGGTGGCCAAGGGCCAGGAGGGC
GTGAAGTGGAGCGAGCTGATCAAGATCGTGATGTCTTGGTTCGTGAGCCCTCTGCTGTCCGGCATCATGT
CTGGCATCCTGTTCTTTCTGGTGAGGGCCTTTATCCTGCACAAGGCAGACCCAGTGCCTAACGGACTGCG
CGCCCTGCCAGTGTTCTACGCCTGCACCGTGGGCATCAATCTGTTTAGCATCATGTATACAGGCGCCCCT
CTGCTGGGCTTCGATAAGCTGCCACTGTGGGGCACCATCCTGATCTCCGTGGGCTGCGCCGTGTTTTGTG
CCCTGATCGTGTGGTTCTTCGTGTGCCCACGGATGAAGAGAAAGATCGAGCGGGAGATCAAGTGTTCTCC
TAGCGAGTCCCCACTGATGGAGAAGAAGAACAGCCTGAAGGAGGACCACGAGGAGACAAAGCTGTCCGTG
GGCGATATCGAGAATAAGCACCCCGTGTCTGAAGTGGGACCAGCAACCGTGCCTCTGCAGGCCGTGGTGG
AGGAGAGAACAGTGAGCTTCAAGCTGGGCGACCTGGAGGAGGCACCAGAGAGGGAGAGACTGCCATCCGT
GGACCTGAAGGAGGAGACCTCCATCGATTCTACAGTGAACGGAGCAGTGCAGCTGCCAAACGGAAATCTG
GTGCAGTTTAGCCAGGCCGTGTCCAACCAGATCAATAGCTCCGGCCACTACCAGTATCACACCGTGCACA
AGGACTCTGGCCTGTACAAGGAGCTGCTGCACAAGCTGCACCTGGCCAAAGTGGGCGATTGCATGGGCGA
CTCCGGCGATAAGCCACTGAGGAGAAACAATAGCTACACCTCCTATACAATGGCCATCTGTGGCATGCCT
CTGGATAGCTTCAGGGCAAAGGAGGGAGAGCAGAAGGGAGAGGAGATGGAGAAGCTGACCTGGCCTAACG
CCGACTCCAAGAAGAGGATCCGCATGGATTCTTACACAAGCTATTGCAATGCCGTGAGCGACCTGCACTC
TGCCAGCGAGATCGATATGTCCGTGAAGGCAGAGATGGGACTGGGCGACAGGAAGGGATCCAATGGCTCT
CTGGAGGAGTGGTACGACCAGGATAAGCCAGAGGTGAGCCTGCTGTTCCAGTTTCTGCAGATCCTGACCG
CATGCTTCGGATCCTTTGCCCACGGAGGCAACGACGTGAGCAATGCCATCGGCCCACTGGTGGCCCTGTA
CCTGGTGTATGACACCGGCGACGTGAGCAGCAAGGTGGCCACACCCATCTGGCTGCTGCTGTATGGAGGA
GTGGGAATCTGCGTGGGACTGTGGGTGTGGGGCAGGCGCGTGATCCAGACCATGGGCAAGGACCTGACCC
CAATCACACCCTCCTCTGGCTTCTCCATCGAGCTGGCCTCTGCCCTGACAGTGGTCATCGCCAGCAACAT
CGGCCTGCCCATCTCCACCACACACTGTAAAGTGGGAAGCGTGGTGTCCGTGGGATGGCTGCGGAGCAAG
AAGGCAGTGGATTGGAGGCTGTTTCGCAATATCTTCATGGCCTGGTTTGTGACCGTGCCTATCTCTGGCG
TGATCAGCGCCGCCATCATGGCCATCTTTCGGTACGTGATCCTGAGAATGGACCCAGCTTTCTTGTACAA
AGTTGGCATTATAAGAAAGCATTGCTTATCAATTTGTTGCAACGAACAGGTCACTATCAGTCAAAATAAA
ATCATTATTTGCCATCCAGCTGATATCCCCTATAGTGAGTCGTATTACATGGTCATAGCTGTTTCCTGGC
AGCTCTGGCCCGTGTCTCAAAATCTCTGATGTTACATTGCACAAGATAAAAATATATCATCATGAACAAT
AAAACTGTCTGCTTACATAAACAGTAATACAAGGGGTGTTATGAGCCATATTCAACGGGAAACGTCGAGG
CCGCGATTAAATTCCAACATGGATGCTGATTTATATGGGTATAAATGGGCTCGCGATAATGTCGGGCAAT
CAGGTGCGACAATCTATCGCTTGTATGGGAAGCCCGATGCGCCAGAGTTGTTTCTGAAACATGGCAAAGG
TAGCGTTGCCAATGATGTTACAGATGAGATGGTCAGACTAAACTGGCTGACGGAATTTATGCCTCTTCCG
ACCATCAAGCATTTTATCCGTACTCCTGATGATGCATGGTTACTCACCACTGCGATCCCCGGAAAAACAG
CATTCCAGGTATTAGAAGAATATCCTGATTCAGGTGAAAATATTGTTGATGCGCTGGCAGTGTTCCTGCG
CCGGTTGCATTCGATTCCTGTTTGTAATTGTCCTTTTAACAGCGATCGCGTATTTCGTCTCGCTCAGGCG
CAATCACGAATGAATAACGGTTTGGTTGATGCGAGTGATTTTGATGACGAGCGTAATGGCTGGCCTGTTG
AACAAGTCTGGAAAGAAATGCATAAACTTTTGCCATTCTCACCGGATTCAGTCGTCACTCATGGTGATTT
CTCACTTGATAACCTTATTTTTGACGAGGGGAAATTAATAGGTTGTATTGATGTTGGACGAGTCGGAATC
GCAGACCGATACCAGGATCTTGCCATCCTATGGAACTGCCTCGGTGAGTTTTCTCCTTCATTACAGAAAC
GGCTTTTTCAAAAATATGGTATTGATAATCCTGATATGAATAAATTGCAGTTTCATTTGATGCTCGATGA
GTTTTTCTAATCAGAATTGGTTAATTGGTTGTAACACTGGCAGAGCATTACGCTGACTTGACGGGACGGC
GCAAGCTCATGACCAAAATCCCTTAACGTGAGTTACGCGTCGTTCCACTGAGCGTCAGACCCCGTAGAAA
AGATCAAAGGATCTTCTTGAGATCCTTTTTTTCTGCGCGTAATCTGCTGCTTGCAAACAAAAAAACCACC
GCTACCAGCGGTGGTTTGTTTGCCGGATCAAGAGCTACCAACTCTTTTTCCGAAGGTAACTGGCTTCAGC
AGAGCGCAGATACCAAATACTGTTCTTCTAGTGTAGCCGTAGTTAGGCCACCACTTCAAGAACTCTGTAG
CACCGCCTACATACCTCGCTCTGCTAATCCTGTTACCAGTGGCTGCTGCCAGTGGCGATAAGTCGTGTCT
TACCGGGTTGGACTCAAGACGATAGTTACCGGATAAGGCGCAGCGGTCGGGCTGAACGGGGGGTTCGTGC
ACACAGCCCAGCTTGGAGCGAACGACCTACACCGAACTGAGATACCTACAGCGTGAGCTATGAGAAAGCG
CCACGCTTCCCGAAGGGAGAAAGGCGGACAGGTATCCGGTAAGCGGCAGGGTCGGAACAGGAGAGCGCAC
GAGGGAGCTTCCAGGGGGAAACGCCTGGTATCTTTATAGTCCTGTCGGGTTTCGCCACCTCTGACTTGAG
CGTCGATTTTTGTGATGCTCGTCAGGGGGGCGGAGCCTATGGAAAAACGCCAGCAACGCGGCCTTTTTAC
GGTTCCTGGCCTTTTGCTGGCCTTTTGCTCACATGTT
