>Addgene plasmid #132010 | pDONR221_SLC20A1 | depositor partial sequence | sequence record 253420 | Codon-optimized ORF of SLC20A1
ATGGCCACCCTGATCACATCTACCACAGCAGCAACCGCAGCAAGCGGACCACTGGTGGACTACCTGTGGA
TGCTGATCCTGGGCTTCATCATCGCCTTTGTGCTGGCCTTCAGCGTGGGCGCCAACGATGTGGCCAATAG
CTTCGGCACCGCAGTGGGATCCGGAGTGGTGACACTGAAGCAGGCCTGCATCCTGGCCTCTATCTTTGAG
ACCGTGGGAAGCGTGCTGCTGGGAGCAAAGGTGTCCGAGACAATCCGGAAGGGCCTGATCGACGTGGAGA
TGTATAACTCTACACAGGGACTGCTGATGGCAGGAAGCGTGTCCGCCATGTTCGGATCCGCCGTGTGGCA
GCTGGTGGCATCCTTTCTGAAGCTGCCTATCTCTGGCACCCACTGTATCGTGGGCGCCACAATCGGCTTC
TCTCTGGTGGCCAAGGGCCAGGAGGGCGTGAAGTGGAGCGAGCTGATCAAGATCGTGATGTCTTGGTTCG
TGAGCCCTCTGCTGTCCGGCATCATGTCTGGCATCCTGTTCTTTCTGGTGAGGGCCTTTATCCTGCACAA
GGCAGACCCAGTGCCTAACGGACTGCGCGCCCTGCCAGTGTTCTACGCCTGCACCGTGGGCATCAATCTG
TTTAGCATCATGTATACAGGCGCCCCTCTGCTGGGCTTCGATAAGCTGCCACTGTGGGGCACCATCCTGA
TCTCCGTGGGCTGCGCCGTGTTTTGTGCCCTGATCGTGTGGTTCTTCGTGTGCCCACGGATGAAGAGAAA
GATCGAGCGGGAGATCAAGTGTTCTCCTAGCGAGTCCCCACTGATGGAGAAGAAGAACAGCCTGAAGGAG
GACCACGAGGAGACAAAGCTGTCCGTGGGCGATATCGAGAATAAGCACCCCGTGTCTGAAGTGGGACCAG
CAACCGTGCCTCTGCAGGCCGTGGTGGAGGAGAGAACAGTGAGCTTCAAGCTGGGCGACCTGGAGGAGGC
ACCAGAGAGGGAGAGACTGCCATCCGTGGACCTGAAGGAGGAGACCTCCATCGATTCTACAGTGAACGGA
GCAGTGCAGCTGCCAAACGGAAATCTGGTGCAGTTTAGCCAGGCCGTGTCCAACCAGATCAATAGCTCCG
GCCACTACCAGTATCACACCGTGCACAAGGACTCTGGCCTGTACAAGGAGCTGCTGCACAAGCTGCACCT
GGCCAAAGTGGGCGATTGCATGGGCGACTCCGGCGATAAGCCACTGAGGAGAAACAATAGCTACACCTCC
TATACAATGGCCATCTGTGGCATGCCTCTGGATAGCTTCAGGGCAAAGGAGGGAGAGCAGAAGGGAGAGG
AGATGGAGAAGCTGACCTGGCCTAACGCCGACTCCAAGAAGAGGATCCGCATGGATTCTTACACAAGCTA
TTGCAATGCCGTGAGCGACCTGCACTCTGCCAGCGAGATCGATATGTCCGTGAAGGCAGAGATGGGACTG
GGCGACAGGAAGGGATCCAATGGCTCTCTGGAGGAGTGGTACGACCAGGATAAGCCAGAGGTGAGCCTGC
TGTTCCAGTTTCTGCAGATCCTGACCGCATGCTTCGGATCCTTTGCCCACGGAGGCAACGACGTGAGCAA
TGCCATCGGCCCACTGGTGGCCCTGTACCTGGTGTATGACACCGGCGACGTGAGCAGCAAGGTGGCCACA
CCCATCTGGCTGCTGCTGTATGGAGGAGTGGGAATCTGCGTGGGACTGTGGGTGTGGGGCAGGCGCGTGA
TCCAGACCATGGGCAAGGACCTGACCCCAATCACACCCTCCTCTGGCTTCTCCATCGAGCTGGCCTCTGC
CCTGACAGTGGTCATCGCCAGCAACATCGGCCTGCCCATCTCCACCACACACTGTAAAGTGGGAAGCGTG
GTGTCCGTGGGATGGCTGCGGAGCAAGAAGGCAGTGGATTGGAGGCTGTTTCGCAATATCTTCATGGCCT
GGTTTGTGACCGTGCCTATCTCTGGCGTGATCAGCGCCGCCATCATGGCCATCTTTCGGTACGTGATCCT
GAGAATG
